Addgene plasmid #77481: ERBB3 gRNA (BRDN0001147088)
Purpose: 3rd generation lentiviral gRNA plasmid targeting human ERBB3
Depositing lab: John Doench & David Root. Depositing organization: Broad Institute. Publication: Optimized sgRNA design to maximize activity and minimize off-target effects of CRISPR-Cas9. Doench JG, Fusi N, Sullender M, Hegde M, Vaimberg EW, Donovan KF, Smith I, Tothova Z, Wilen C, Orchard R, Virgin HW, Listgarten J, Root DE. Nat Biotechnol. 2016 Jan 18. doi: 10.1038/nbt.3437. PubMed 26780180.
Backbone
  Vector backbone: lentiGuide-Puro
  Backbone manufacturer: Zhang Lab (Addgene plasmid # 52963)
  Vector type: Mammalian Expression, Lentiviral, CRISPR
  Selectable markers: Puromycin
Growth in bacteria
  Bacterial resistance: Ampicillin, 100 μg/mL
  Growth temperature: 37°C
  Growth strain: DH5alpha
  Copy number: High Copy
Gene/Insert
  Gene/Insert name: ERBB3 (alt names: ERBB3; NM_001982.3)
  gRNA/shRNA sequence: TGTCGAAATTATAGCCGAGG
  Species: H. sapiens (human)
  Entrez Gene: ERBB3 (a.k.a. ErbB-3, FERLK, HER3, LCCS2, MDA-BF-1, VSCN1, c-erbB-3, c-erbB3, erbB3-S, p180-ErbB3, p45-sErbB3, p85-sErbB3)
  Promoter: hU6
  Cloning method: Unknown
  Sequencing primers: 5′ U6-F; 3′ pS2-R
Terms and licenses: Academic/Nonprofit Terms; Industry Terms: Not Available to Industry
Depositor comments: The gRNA was designed to target the following Genbank reference sequence(s): NM_001982.3. Note that this plasmid does NOT contain Cas9. It should be used in conjunction with lentiCas9-Blast (Addgene #52962) or otherwise with cell lines already expressing Cas9. Browse the full kinome gRNA library at http://www.addgene.org/pooled-library/broadgpp-human-kinome/ or visit http://www.broadinstitute.org/rnai/public/ for detailed protocols and information.
How to cite: ERBB3 gRNA (BRDN0001147088) was a gift from John Doench & David Root (Addgene plasmid # 77481 ; http://n2t.net/addgene:77481 ; RRID:Addgene_77481)
