[The description below was written by a language model from this plasmid's Addgene catalogue record and pLannotate feature annotations shown in this document.]
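Description:
ERBB3 gRNA (BRDN0001147088) is a third-generation lentiviral CRISPR guide plasmid built on the lentiGuide-Puro backbone and designed to deliver a single guide RNA against human ERBB3 (also known as HER3) into mammalian cells. It is maintained in E. coli through a high-copy ColE1/pUC-type origin with ampicillin selection from the bla gene. The backbone also carries an f1 origin, an SV40 origin and poly(A) signal, and remnants of lac, T7 and T3 elements from its cloning-vector ancestry.

The viral cassette begins with an RSV promoter fused to a truncated HIV-1 5' LTR, which allows Tat-independent production of genomic RNA in packaging cells. This is followed by the Ψ packaging signal with a partial gag sequence, the Rev response element for Rev-dependent nuclear export, and a cPPT/CTS that aids nuclear import of the provirus. Within this frame, a human U6 RNA polymerase III promoter drives the ERBB3-specific spacer joined to the Streptococcus pyogenes Cas9 guide scaffold. A separate EF-1α core promoter with its intron A expresses puromycin N-acetyltransferase for selection of transduced cells, and a WPRE enhances transcript expression. The ΔU3 3' LTR makes the integrated provirus self-inactivating.

The plasmid does not encode Cas9, so it must be used with a separate Cas9 vector or in cells that already express the nuclease. The guide was designed against the ERBB3 RefSeq transcript and is an individual clone associated with a human kinome gRNA library, suited to targeted knockout of ERBB3.
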