Features (pLannotate 1.2.2; 29 found; start..end, strand, type, name):
     14..80      +  CDS            small t antigen (fragment): SV40 (simian virus 40) small t antigen
    106..317     +  promoter       EF-1α core promoter: core promoter for human elongation factor EF-1α
    318..1256    +  intron         EF-1α intron A: intron upstream of the start codon of human EF-1α
   1278..1877    +  CDS            PuroR (fragment): puromycin N-acetyltransferase; pac from Streptomyces; confers resistance to puromycin
   1893..2481    +  misc_feature   WPRE: woodchuck hepatitis virus posttranscriptional regulatory element
   2532..2551    +  misc_feature   cPPT/CTS (fragment): central polypurine tract and central termination sequence of HIV-1
   2553..2786    +  LTR            3' LTR (ΔU3): self-inactivating 3' long terminal repeat (LTR) from HIV-1
   2864..2985    +  polyA_signal   SV40 poly(A) signal: SV40 polyadenylation signal
   3025..3160    +  rep_origin     SV40 ori: SV40 origin of replication
   3181..3199    -  promoter       T7 promoter: promoter for bacteriophage T7 RNA polymerase
   3207..3362    +  CDS            lacZα (fragment): LacZα fragment of β-galactosidase; lacZ fragment
   3367..3795    +  rep_origin     f1 ori (sequence partly withheld): f1 bacteriophage origin of replication; arrow indicates direction of (+) strand synthesis
   3848..3952    +  promoter       AmpR promoter: bla
   3953..4813    +  CDS            AmpR: β-lactamase; bla; confers resistance to ampicillin, carbenicillin, and related antibiotics
   4984..5572    +  rep_origin     ori: high-copy-number ColE1/pMB1/pBR322/pUC origin of replication
   5755..5847    +  CDS            lacI (fragment): lac repressor; lacI; The lac repressor binds to the lac operator to inhibit transcription in E. coli. This inhibition can be relieved by adding lactose or isopropyl-β-D-thiogalactopyranoside (IPTG).
   5860..5881    +  protein_bind   CAP binding site: CAP binding activates transcription in the presence of cAMP. E. coli catabolite activator protein
   5896..5926    +  promoter       lac promoter: promoter for the E. coli lac operon
   5934..5950    +  protein_bind   lac operator: The lac repressor binds to the lac operator to inhibit transcription in E. coli. This inhibition can be relieved by adding lactose or isopropyl-β-D-thiogalactopyranoside (IPTG). lac repressor encoded by lacI
   5995..6013    +  promoter       T3 promoter: promoter for bacteriophage T3 RNA polymerase
   6041..6267    +  promoter       RSV promoter: Rous sarcoma virus enhancer/promoter
   6268..6448    +  LTR            5' LTR (truncated): truncated 5' long terminal repeat (LTR) from HIV-1
   6495..6620    +  misc_feature   HIV-1 Ψ: packaging signal of human immunodeficiency virus type 1
   6604..6967    +  CDS            HIV-1 gag (fragment): gag protein from human immunodeficiency virus 1; gag
   7113..7346    +  misc_feature   RRE: The Rev response element (RRE) of HIV-1 allows for Rev-dependent mRNA export from the nucleus to the cytoplasm.
   7723..7749    +  CDS            Rev (fragment): human immunodeficiency virus 1 (HIV-1) Rev protein; rev; enhances nuclear export of unspliced and incompletely spliced viral mRNAs
   7753..7993    +  promoter       U6 promoter: RNA polymerase III promoter for human U6 snRNA
   8023..8098    +  misc_RNA       gRNA scaffold: guide RNA scaffold for the Streptococcus pyogenes CRISPR/Cas9 system
   8154..8271    +  misc_feature   cPPT/CTS: central polypurine tract and central termination sequence of HIV-1
>Addgene plasmid #77481 | ERBB3 gRNA (BRDN0001147088) | addgene full sequence | sequence record 187846 | Addgene Assembled Sequence
CCCGGGTGCAAAGATGGATAAAGTTTTAAACAGAGAGGAATCTTTGCAGCTAATGGACCTTCTAGGTCTT
GAAAGGAGTGGGAATTGGCTCCGGTGCCCGTCAGTGGGCAGAGCGCACATCGCCCACAGTCCCCGAGAAG
TTGGGGGGAGGGGTCGGCAATTGATCCGGTGCCTAGAGAAGGTGGCGCGGGGTAAACTGGGAAAGTGATG
TCGTGTACTGGCTCCGCCTTTTTCCCGAGGGTGGGGGAGAACCGTATATAAGTGCAGTAGTCGCCGTGAA
CGTTCTTTTTCGCAACGGGTTTGCCGCCAGAACACAGGTAAGTGCCGTGTGTGGTTCCCGCGGGCCTGGC
CTCTTTACGGGTTATGGCCCTTGCGTGCCTTGAATTACTTCCACCTGGCTGCAGTACGTGATTCTTGATC
CCGAGCTTCGGGTTGGAAGTGGGTGGGAGAGTTCGAGGCCTTGCGCTTAAGGAGCCCCTTCGCCTCGTGC
TTGAGTTGAGGCCTGGCCTGGGCGCTGGGGCCGCCGCGTGCGAATCTGGTGGCACCTTCGCGCCTGTCTC
GCTGCTTTCGATAAGTCTCTAGCCATTTAAAATTTTTGATGACCTGCTGCGACGCTTTTTTTCTGGCAAG
ATAGTCTTGTAAATGCGGGCCAAGATCTGCACACTGGTATTTCGGTTTTTGGGGCCGCGGGCGGCGACGG
GGCCCGTGCGTCCCAGCGCACATGTTCGGCGAGGCGGGGCCTGCGAGCGCGGCCACCGAGAATCGGACGG
GGGTAGTCTCAAGCTGGCCGGCCTGCTCTGGTGCCTGGCCTCGCGCCGCCGTGTATCGCCCCGCCCTGGG
CGGCAAGGCTGGCCCGGTCGGCACCAGTTGCGTGAGCGGAAAGATGGCCGCTTCCCGGCCCTGCTGCAGG
GAGCTCAAAATGGAGGACGCGGCGCTCGGGAGAGCGGGCGGGTGAGTCACCCACACAAAGGAAAAGGGCC
TTTCCGTCCTCAGCCGTCGCTTCATGTGACTCCACGGAGTACCGGGCGCCGTCCAGGCACCTCGATTAGT
TCTCGAGCTTTTGGAGTACGTCGTCTTTAGGTTGGGGGGAGGGGTTTTATGCGATGGAGTTTCCCCACAC
TGAGTGGGTGGAGACTGAAGTTAGGCCAGCTTGGCACTTGATGTAATTCTCCTTGGAATTTGCCCTTTTT
GAGTTTGGATCTTGGTTCATTCTCAAGCCTCAGACAGTGGTTCAAAGTTTTTTTCTTCCATTTCAGGTGT
CGTGACGTACGGCCACCATGACCGAGTACAAGCCCACGGTGCGCCTCGCCACCCGCGACGACGTCCCCAG
GGCCGTACGCACCCTCGCCGCCGCGTTCGCCGACTACCCCGCCACGCGCCACACCGTCGATCCGGACCGC
CACATCGAGCGGGTCACCGAGCTGCAAGAACTCTTCCTCACGCGCGTCGGGCTCGACATCGGCAAGGTGT
GGGTCGCGGACGACGGCGCCGCCGTGGCGGTCTGGACCACGCCGGAGAGCGTCGAAGCGGGGGCGGTGTT
CGCCGAGATCGGCCCGCGCATGGCCGAGTTGAGCGGTTCCCGGCTGGCCGCGCAGCAACAGATGGAAGGC
CTCCTGGCGCCGCACCGGCCCAAGGAGCCCGCGTGGTTCCTGGCCACCGTCGGAGTCTCGCCCGACCACC
AGGGCAAGGGTCTGGGCAGCGCCGTCGTGCTCCCCGGAGTGGAGGCGGCCGAGCGCGCCGGGGTGCCCGC
CTTCCTGGAGACCTCCGCGCCCCGCAACCTCCCCTTCTACGAGCGGCTCGGCTTCACCGTCACCGCCGAC
GTCGAGGTGCCCGAAGGACCGCGCACCTGGTGCATGACCCGCAAGCCCGGTGCCTGAACGCGTTAAGTCG
ACAATCAACCTCTGGATTACAAAATTTGTGAAAGATTGACTGGTATTCTTAACTATGTTGCTCCTTTTAC
GCTATGTGGATACGCTGCTTTAATGCCTTTGTATCATGCTATTGCTTCCCGTATGGCTTTCATTTTCTCC
TCCTTGTATAAATCCTGGTTGCTGTCTCTTTATGAGGAGTTGTGGCCCGTTGTCAGGCAACGTGGCGTGG
TGTGCACTGTGTTTGCTGACGCAACCCCCACTGGTTGGGGCATTGCCACCACCTGTCAGCTCCTTTCCGG
GACTTTCGCTTTCCCCCTCCCTATTGCCACGGCGGAACTCATCGCCGCCTGCCTTGCCCGCTGCTGGACA
GGGGCTCGGCTGTTGGGCACTGACAATTCCGTGGTGTTGTCGGGGAAATCATCGTCCTTTCCTTGGCTGC
TCGCCTGTGTTGCCACCTGGATTCTGCGCGGGACGTCCTTCTGCTACGTCCCTTCGGCCCTCAATCCAGC
GGACCTTCCTTCCCGCGGCCTGCTGCCGGCTCTGCGGCCTCTTCCGCGTCTTCGCCTTCGCCCTCAGACG
AGTCGGATCTCCCTTTGGGCCGCCTCCCCGCGTCGACTTTAAGACCAATGACTTACAAGGCAGCTGTAGA
TCTTAGCCACTTTTTAAAAGAAAAGGGGGGACTGGAAGGGCTAATTCACTCCCAACGAAGACAAGATCTG
CTTTTTGCTTGTACTGGGTCTCTCTGGTTAGACCAGATCTGAGCCTGGGAGCTCTCTGGCTAACTAGGGA
ACCCACTGCTTAAGCCTCAATAAAGCTTGCCTTGAGTGCTTCAAGTAGTGTGTGCCCGTCTGTTGTGTGA
CTCTGGTAACTAGAGATCCCTCAGACCCTTTTAGTCAGTGTGGAAAATCTCTAGCAGTACGTATAGTAGT
TCATGTCATCTTATTATTCAGTATTTATAACTTGCAAAGAAATGAATATCAGAGAGTGAGAGGAACTTGT
TTATTGCAGCTTATAATGGTTACAAATAAAGCAATAGCATCACAAATTTCACAAATAAAGCATTTTTTTC
ACTGCATTCTAGTTGTGGTTTGTCCAAACTCATCAATGTATCTTATCATGTCTGGCTCTAGCTATCCCGC
CCCTAACTCCGCCCATCCCGCCCCTAACTCCGCCCAGTTCCGCCCATTCTCCGCCCCATGGCTGACTAAT
TTTTTTTATTTATGCAGAGGCCGAGGCCGCCTCGGCCTCTGAGCTATTCCAGAAGTAGTGAGGAGGCTTT
TTTGGAGGCCTAGGGACGTACCCAATTCGCCCTATAGTGAGTCGTATTACGCGCGCTCACTGGCCGTCGT
TTTACAACGTCGTGACTGGGAAAACCCTGGCGTTACCCAACTTAATCGCCTTGCAGCACATCCCCCTTTC
GCCAGCTGGCGTAATAGCGAAGAGGCCCGCACCGATCGCCCTTCCCAACAGTTGCGCAGCCTGAATGGCG
AATGGG
[124 nt withheld, positions 3367-3490]
C
[91 nt withheld, positions 3492-3582]
A
[49 nt withheld, positions 3584-3632]
CCTTTGACGTTGGAGTCCACGTTCTTT
[37 nt withheld, positions 3660-3696]
ACCCTATCTCGGTCTATTCTTTTGATTTATAAGGGATTTTGCCGATTTCGGCCTATTGGTTAAAAAATGA
GCTGATTTAACAAAAATTTAACGCGAATTTTAACAAAATATTAACGCTTACAATTTAGGTGGCACTTTTC
GGGGAAATGTGCGCGGAACCCCTATTTGTTTATTTTTCTAAATACATTCAAATATGTATCCGCTCATGAG
ACAATAACCCTGATAAATGCTTCAATAATATTGAAAAAGGAAGAGTATGAGTATTCAACATTTCCGTGTC
GCCCTTATTCCCTTTTTTGCGGCATTTTGCCTTCCTGTTTTTGCTCACCCAGAAACGCTGGTGAAAGTAA
AAGATGCTGAAGATCAGTTGGGTGCACGAGTGGGTTACATCGAACTGGATCTCAACAGCGGTAAGATCCT
TGAGAGTTTTCGCCCCGAAGAACGTTTTCCAATGATGAGCACTTTTAAAGTTCTGCTATGTGGCGCGGTA
TTATCCCGTATTGACGCCGGGCAAGAGCAACTCGGTCGCCGCATACACTATTCTCAGAATGACTTGGTTG
AGTACTCACCAGTCACAGAAAAGCATCTTACGGATGGCATGACAGTAAGAGAATTATGCAGTGCTGCCAT
AACCATGAGTGATAACACTGCGGCCAACTTACTTCTGACAACGATCGGAGGACCGAAGGAGCTAACCGCT
TTTTTGCACAACATGGGGGATCATGTAACTCGCCTTGATCGTTGGGAACCGGAGCTGAATGAAGCCATAC
CAAACGACGAGCGTGACACCACGATGCCTGTAGCAATGGCAACAACGTTGCGCAAACTATTAACTGGCGA
ACTACTTACTCTAGCTTCCCGGCAACAATTAATAGACTGGATGGAGGCGGATAAAGTTGCAGGACCACTT
CTGCGCTCGGCCCTTCCGGCTGGCTGGTTTATTGCTGATAAATCTGGAGCCGGTGAGCGTGGGTCTCGCG
GTATCATTGCAGCACTGGGGCCAGATGGTAAGCCCTCCCGTATCGTAGTTATCTACACGACGGGGAGTCA
GGCAACTATGGATGAACGAAATAGACAGATCGCTGAGATAGGTGCCTCACTGATTAAGCATTGGTAACTG
TCAGACCAAGTTTACTCATATATACTTTAGATTGATTTAAAACTTCATTTTTAATTTAAAAGGATCTAGG
TGAAGATCCTTTTTGATAATCTCATGACCAAAATCCCTTAACGTGAGTTTTCGTTCCACTGAGCGTCAGA
CCCCGTAGAAAAGATCAAAGGATCTTCTTGAGATCCTTTTTTTCTGCGCGTAATCTGCTGCTTGCAAACA
AAAAAACCACCGCTACCAGCGGTGGTTTGTTTGCCGGATCAAGAGCTACCAACTCTTTTTCCGAAGGTAA
CTGGCTTCAGCAGAGCGCAGATACCAAATACTGTTCTTCTAGTGTAGCCGTAGTTAGGCCACCACTTCAA
GAACTCTGTAGCACCGCCTACATACCTCGCTCTGCTAATCCTGTTACCAGTGGCTGCTGCCAGTGGCGAT
AAGTCGTGTCTTACCGGGTTGGACTCAAGACGATAGTTACCGGATAAGGCGCAGCGGTCGGGCTGAACGG
GGGGTTCGTGCACACAGCCCAGCTTGGAGCGAACGACCTACACCGAACTGAGATACCTACAGCGTGAGCT
ATGAGAAAGCGCCACGCTTCCCGAAGGGAGAAAGGCGGACAGGTATCCGGTAAGCGGCAGGGTCGGAACA
GGAGAGCGCACGAGGGAGCTTCCAGGGGGAAACGCCTGGTATCTTTATAGTCCTGTCGGGTTTCGCCACC
TCTGACTTGAGCGTCGATTTTTGTGATGCTCGTCAGGGGGGCGGAGCCTATGGAAAAACGCCAGCAACGC
GGCCTTTTTACGGTTCCTGGCCTTTTGCTGGCCTTTTGCTCACATGTTCTTTCCTGCGTTATCCCCTGAT
TCTGTGGATAACCGTATTACCGCCTTTGAGTGAGCTGATACCGCTCGCCGCAGCCGAACGACCGAGCGCA
GCGAGTCAGTGAGCGAGGAAGCGGAAGAGCGCCCAATACGCAAACCGCCTCTCCCCGCGCGTTGGCCGAT
TCATTAATGCAGCTGGCACGACAGGTTTCCCGACTGGAAAGCGGGCAGTGAGCGCAACGCAATTAATGTG
AGTTAGCTCACTCATTAGGCACCCCAGGCTTTACACTTTATGCTTCCGGCTCGTATGTTGTGTGGAATTG
TGAGCGGATAACAATTTCACACAGGAAACAGCTATGACCATGATTACGCCAAGCGCGCAATTAACCCTCA
CTAAAGGGAACAAAAGCTGGAGCTGCAAGCTTAATGTAGTCTTATGCAATACTCTTGTAGTCTTGCAACA
TGGTAACGATGAGTTAGCAACATGCCTTACAAGGAGAGAAAAAGCACCGTGCATGCCGATTGGTGGAAGT
AAGGTGGTACGATCGTGCCTTATTAGGAAGGCAACAGACGGGTCTGACATGGATTGGACGAACCACTGAA
TTGCCGCATTGCAGAGATATTGTATTTAAGTGCCTAGCTCGATACATAAACGGGTCTCTCTGGTTAGACC
AGATCTGAGCCTGGGAGCTCTCTGGCTAACTAGGGAACCCACTGCTTAAGCCTCAATAAAGCTTGCCTTG
AGTGCTTCAAGTAGTGTGTGCCCGTCTGTTGTGTGACTCTGGTAACTAGAGATCCCTCAGACCCTTTTAG
TCAGTGTGGAAAATCTCTAGCAGTGGCGCCCGAACAGGGACTTGAAAGCGAAAGGGAAACCAGAGGAGCT
CTCTCGACGCAGGACTCGGCTTGCTGAAGCGCGCACGGCAAGAGGCGAGGGGCGGCGACTGGTGAGTACG
CCAAAAATTTTGACTAGCGGAGGCTAGAAGGAGAGAGATGGGTGCGAGAGCGTCAGTATTAAGCGGGGGA
GAATTAGATCGCGATGGGAAAAAATTCGGTTAAGGCCAGGGGGAAAGAAAAAATATAAATTAAAACATAT
AGTATGGGCAAGCAGGGAGCTAGAACGATTCGCAGTTAATCCTGGCCTGTTAGAAACATCAGAAGGCTGT
AGACAAATACTGGGACAGCTACAACCATCCCTTCAGACAGGATCAGAAGAACTTAGATCATTATATAATA
CAGTAGCAACCCTCTATTGTGTGCATCAAAGGATAGAGATAAAAGACACCAAGGAAGCTTTAGACAAGAT
AGAGGAAGAGCAAAACAAAAGTAAGACCACCGCACAGCAAGCGGCCGCTGATCTTCAGACCTGGAGGAGG
AGATATGAGGGACAATTGGAGAAGTGAATTATATAAATATAAAGTAGTAAAAATTGAACCATTAGGAGTA
GCACCCACCAAGGCAAAGAGAAGAGTGGTGCAGAGAGAAAAAAGAGCAGTGGGAATAGGAGCTTTGTTCC
TTGGGTTCTTGGGAGCAGCAGGAAGCACTATGGGCGCAGCGTCAATGACGCTGACGGTACAGGCCAGACA
ATTATTGTCTGGTATAGTGCAGCAGCAGAACAATTTGCTGAGGGCTATTGAGGCGCAACAGCATCTGTTG
CAACTCACAGTCTGGGGCATCAAGCAGCTCCAGGCAAGAATCCTGGCTGTGGAAAGATACCTAAAGGATC
AACAGCTCCTGGGGATTTGGGGTTGCTCTGGAAAACTCATTTGCACCACTGCTGTGCCTTGGAATGCTAG
TTGGAGTAATAAATCTCTGGAACAGATTTGGAATCACACGACCTGGATGGAGTGGGACAGAGAAATTAAC
AATTACACAAGCTTAATACACTCCTTAATTGAAGAATCGCAAAACCAGCAAGAAAAGAATGAACAAGAAT
TATTGGAATTAGATAAATGGGCAAGTTTGTGGAATTGGTTTAACATAACAAATTGGCTGTGGTATATAAA
ATTATTCATAATGATAGTAGGAGGCTTGGTAGGTTTAAGAATAGTTTTTGCTGTACTTTCTATAGTGAAT
AGAGTTAGGCAGGGATATTCACCATTATCGTTTCAGACCCACCTCCCAACCCCGAGGGGACCCAGAGAGG
GCCTATTTCCCATGATTCCTTCATATTTGCATATACGATACAAGGCTGTTAGAGAGATAATTAGAATTAA
TTTGACTGTAAACACAAAGATATTAGTACAAAATACGTGACGTAGAAAGTAATAATTTCTTGGGTAGTTT
GCAGTTTTAAAATTATGTTTTAAAATGGACTATCATATGCTTACCGTAACTTGAAAGTATTTCGATTTCT
TGGCTTTATATATCTTGTGGAAAGGACGAAACACCGTGTCGAAATTATAGCCGAGGGTTTTAGAGCTAGA
AATAGCAAGTTAAAATAAGGCTAGTCCGTTATCAACTTGAAAAAGTGGCACCGAGTCGGTGCTTTTTTAA
GCTTGGCGTAACTAGATCTTGAGACAAATGGCAGTATTCATCCACAATTTTAAAAGAAAAGGGGGGATTG
GGGGGTACAGTGCAGGGGAAAGAATAGTAGACATAATAGCAACAGACATACAAACTAAAGAATTACAAAA
ACAAATTACAAAAATTCAAAATTTTCGGGTTTATTACAGGGACAGCAGAGATCCACTTTGGCGCCGGCTC
GAGGGGG
