>Addgene plasmid #77481 | ERBB3 gRNA (BRDN0001147088) | depositor partial sequence | sequence record 144941 | Target Sequence
TGTCGAAATTATAGCCGAGG
