>Addgene plasmid #77481 | ERBB3 gRNA (BRDN0001147088) | addgene partial sequence | sequence record 187845 | hU6-F
TAGAAAGTAATAATTTCTTGGGTAGTTTGCAGTTTTAAAATTATGTTTTAAAATGGACTATCATATGCTT
ACCGTAACTTGAAAGTATTTCGATTTCTTGGCTTTATATATCTTGTGGAAAGGACGAAACACCGTGTCGA
AATTATAGCCGAGGGTTTTAGAGCTAGAAATAGCAAGTTAAAATAAGGCTAGTCCGTTATCAACTTGAAA
AAGTGGCACCGAGTCGGTGCTTTTTTAAGCTTGGCGTAACTAGATCTTGAGACAAATGGCAGTATTCATC
CACAATTTTAAAAGAAAAGGGGGGATTGGGGGGTACAGTGCAGGGGAAAGAATAGTAGACATAATAGCAA
CAGACATACAAACTAAAGAATTACAAAAACAAATTACAAAAATTCAAAATTTTCGGGTTTATTACAGGGA
CAGCAGAGATCCACTTTGGCGCCGGCTCGAGGGGGCCCGGGTGCAAAGATGGATAAAGTTTTAAACAGAG
AGGAATCTTTGCAGCTAATGGACCTTCTAGGTCTTGAAAGGAGTGGGAATTGGCTCCGGTGCCCGTCAGT
GGGCAGAGCG
